>Addgene plasmid #216515 | hnRNPAB X2-FL | addgene full sequence | sequence record 467525 | Addgene NGS Result
TGGCGAATGGG
[124 nt withheld, positions 12-135]
C
[91 nt withheld, positions 137-227]
A
[49 nt withheld, positions 229-277]
CCTTTGACGTTGGAGTCCACGTTCTTT
[37 nt withheld, positions 305-341]
ACCCTATCTCGGTCTATTCTTTTGATTTATAAGGGATTTTGCCGATTTCGGCCTATTGGTTAAAAAATGA
GCTGATTTAACAAAAATTTAACGCGAATTTTAACAAAATATTAACGCTTACAATTTAGGTGGCACTTTTC
GGGGAAATGTGCGCGGAACCCCTATTTGTTTATTTTTCTAAATACATTCAAATATGTATCCGCTCATGAA
TTAATTCTTAGAAAAACTCATCGAGCATCAAATGAAACTGCAATTTATTCATATCAGGATTATCAATACC
ATATTTTTGAAAAAGCCGTTTCTGTAATGAAGGAGAAAACTCACCGAGGCAGTTCCATAGGATGGCAAGA
TCCTGGTATCGGTCTGCGATTCCGACTCGTCCAACATCAATACAACCTATTAATTTCCCCTCGTCAAAAA
TAAGGTTATCAAGTGAGAAATCACCATGAGTGACGACTGAATCCGGTGAGAATGGCAAAAGTTTATGCAT
TTCTTTCCAGACTTGTTCAACAGGCCAGCCATTACGCTCGTCATCAAAATCACTCGCATCAACCAAACCG
TTATTCATTCGTGATTGCGCCTGAGCGAGACGAAATACGCGATCGCTGTTAAAAGGACAATTACAAACAG
GAATCGAATGCAACCGGCGCAGGAACACTGCCAGCGCATCAACAATATTTTCACCTGAATCAGGATATTC
TTCTAATACCTGGAATGCTGTTTTCCCGGGGATCGCAGTGGTGAGTAACCATGCATCATCAGGAGTACGG
ATAAAATGCTTGATGGTCGGAAGAGGCATAAATTCCGTCAGCCAGTTTAGTCTGACCATCTCATCTGTAA
CATCATTGGCAACGCTACCTTTGCCATGTTTCAGAAACAACTCTGGCGCATCGGGCTTCCCATACAATCG
ATAGATTGTCGCACCTGATTGCCCGACATTATCGCGAGCCCATTTATACCCATATAAATCAGCATCCATG
TTGGAATTTAATCGCGGCCTAGAGCAAGACGTTTCCCGTTGAATATGGCTCATAACACCCCTTGTATTAC
TGTTTATGTAAGCAGACAGTTTTATTGTTCATGACCAAAATCCCTTAACGTGAGTTTTCGTTCCACTGAG
CGTCAGACCCCGTAGAAAAGATCAAAGGATCTTCTTGATATCCTTTTTTTCTGCGCGTAATCTGCTGCTT
GCAAACAAAAAAACCACCGCTACCAGCGGTGGTTTGTTTGCCGGATCAAGAGCTACCAACTCTTTTTCCG
AAGGTAACTGGCTTCAGCAGAGCGCAGATACCAAATACTGTCCTTCTAGTGTAGCCGTAGTTAGGCCACC
ACTTCAAGAACTCTGTAGCACCGCCTACATACCTCGCTCTGCTAATCCTGTTACCAGTGGCTGCTGCCAG
TGGCGATAAGTCGTGTCTTACCGGGTTGGACTCAAGACGATAGTTACCGGATAAGGCGCAGCGGTCGGGC
TGAACGGGGGGTTCGTGCACACAGCCCAGCTTGGAGCGAACGACCTACACCGAACTGAGATACCTACAGC
GTGAGCTATGAGAAAGCGCCACGCTTCCCGAAGGGAGAAAGGCGGACAGGTATCCGGTAAGCGGCAGGGT
CGGAACAGGAGAGCGCACGAGGGAGCTTCCAGGGGGAAACGCCTGGTATCTTTATAGTCCTGTCGGGTTT
CGCCACCTCTGACTTGAGCGTCGATTTTTGTGATGCTCGTCAGGGGGGCGGAGCCTATGGAAAAACGCCA
GCAACGCGGCCTTTTTACGGTTCCTGGCCTTTTGCTGGCCTTTTGCTCACATGTTCTTTCCTGCGTTATC
CCCTGATTCTGTGGATAACCGTATTACCGCCTTTGAGTGAGCTGATACCGCTCGCCGCAGCCGAACGACC
GAGCGCAGCGAGTCAGTGAGCGAGGAAGCGGAAGAGCGCCTGATGCGGTATTTTCTCCTTACGCATCTGT
GCGGTATTTCACACCGCAATGGTGCACTCTCAGTACAATCTGCTCTGATGCCGCATAGTTAAGCCAGTAT
ACACTCCGCTATCGCTACGTGACTGGGTCATGGCTGCGCCCCGACACCCGCCAACACCCGCTGACGCGCC
CTGACGGGCTTGTCTGCTCCCGGCATCCGCTTACAGACAAGCTGTGACCGTCTCCGGGAGCTGCATGTGT
CAGAGGTTTTCACCGTCATCACCGAAACGCGCGAGGCAGCTGCGGTAAAGCTCATCAGCGTGGTCGTGAA
GCGATTCACAGATGTCTGCCTGTTCATCCGCGTCCAGCTCGTTGAGTTTCTCCAGAAGCGTTAATGTCTG
GCTTCTGATAAAGCGGGCCATGTTAAGGGCGGTTTTTTCCTGTTTGGTCACTGATGCCTCCGTGTAAGGG
GGATTTCTGTTCATGGGGGTAATGATACCGATGAAACGAGAGAGGATGCTCACGATACGGGTTACTGATG
ATGAACATGCCCGGTTACTGGAACGTTGTGAGGGTAAACAACTGGCGGTATGGATGCGGCGGGACCAGAG
AAAAATCACTCAGGGTCAATGCCAGCGCTTCGTTAATACAGATGTAGGTGTTCCACAGGGTAGCCAGCAG
CATCCTGCGATGCAGATCCGGAACATAATGGTGCAGGGCGCTGACTTCCGCGTTTCCAGACTTTACGAAA
CACGGAAACCGAAGACCATTCATGTTGTTGCTCAGGTCGCAGACGTTTTGCAGCAGCAGTCGCTTCACGT
TCGCTCGCGTATCGGTGATTCATTCTGCTAACCAGTAAGGCAACCCCGCCAGCCTAGCCGGGTCCTCAAC
GACAGGAGCACGATCATGCGCACCCGTGGGGCCGCCATGCCGGCGATAATGGCCTGCTTCTCGCCGAAAC
GTTTGGTGGCGGGACCAGTGACGAAGGCTTGAGCGAGGGCGTGCAAGATTCCGAATACCGCAAGCGACAG
GCCGATCATCGTCGCGCTCCAGCGAAAGCGGTCCTCGCCGAAAATGACCCAGAGCGCTGCCGGCACCTGT
CCTACGAGTTGCATGATAAAGAAGACAGTCATAAGTGCGGCGACGATAGTCATGCCCCGCGCCCACCGGA
AGGAGCTGACTGGGTTGAAGGCTCTCAAGGGCATCGGTCGAGATCCCGGTGCCTAATGAGTGAGCTAACT
TACATTAATTGCGTTGCGCTCACTGCCCGCTTTCCAGTCGGGAAACCTGTCGTGCCAGCTGCATTAATGA
ATCGGCCAACGCGCGGGGAGAGGCGGTTTGCGTATTGGGCGCCAGGGTGGTTTTTCTTTTCACCAGTGAG
ACGGGCAACAGCTGATTGCCCTTCACCGCCTGGCCCTGAGAGAGTTGCAGCAAGCGGTCCACGCTGGTTT
GCCCCAGCAGGCGAAAATCCTGTTTGATGGTGGTTAACGGCGGGATATAACATGAGCTGTCTTCGGTATC
GTCGTATCCCACTACCGAGATATCCGCACCAACGCGCAGCCCGGACTCGGTAATGGCGCGCATTGCGCCC
AGCGCCATCTGATCGTTGGCAACCAGCATCGCAGTGGGAACGATGCCCTCATTCAGCATTTGCATGGTTT
GTTGAAAACCGGACATGGCACTCCAGTCGCCTTCCCGTTCCGCTATCGGCTGAATTTGATTGCGAGTGAG
ATATTTATGCCAGCCAGCCAGACGCAGACGCGCCGAGACAGAACTTAATGGGCCCGCTAACAGCGCGATT
TGCTGGTGACCCAATGCGACCAGATGCTCCACGCCCAGTCGCGTACCGTCTTCATGGGAGAAAATAATAC
TGTTGATGGGTGTCTGGTCAGAGACATCAAGAAATAACGCCGGAACATTAGTGCAGGCAGCTTCCACAGC
AATGGCATCCTGGTCATCCAGCGGATAGTTAATGATCAGCCCACTGACGCGTTGCGCGAGAAGATTGTGC
ACCGCCGCTTTACAGGCTTCGACGCCGCTTCGTTCTACCATCGACACCACCACGCTGGCACCCAGTTGAT
CGGCGCGAGATTTAATCGCCGCGACAATTTGCGACGGCGCGTGCAGGGCCAGACTGGAGGTGGCAACGCC
AATCAGCAACGACTGTTTGCCCGCCAGTTGTTGTGCCACGCGGTTGGGAATGTAATTCAGCTCCGCCATC
GCCGCTTCCACTTTTTCCCGCGTTTTCGCAGAAACGTGGCTGGCCTGGTTCACCACGCGGGAAACGGTCT
GATAAGAGACACCGGCATACTCTGCGACATCGTATAACGTTACTGGTTTCACATTCACCACCCTGAATTG
ACTCTCTTCCGGGCGCTATCATGCCATACCGCGAAAGGTTTTGCGCCATTCGATGGTGTCCGGGATCTCG
ACGCTCTCCCTTATGCGACTCCTGCATTAGGAAGCAGCCCAGTAGTAGGTTGAGGCCGTTGAGCACCGCC
GCCGCAAGGAATGGTGCATGCAAGGAGATGGCGCCCAACAGTCCCCCGGCCACGGGGCCTGCCACCATAC
CCACGCCGAAACAAGCGCTCATGAGCCCGAAGTGGCGAGCCCGATCTTCCCCATCGGTGATGTCGGCGAT
ATAGGCGCCAGCAACCGCACCTGTGGCGCCGGTGATGCCGGCCACGATGCGTCCGGCGTAGAGGATCGAG
ATCTCGATCCCGCGAAATTAATACGACTCACTATAGGGGAATTGTGAGCGGATAACAATTCCCCTCTAGA
AATAATTTTGTTTAACTTTAAGAAGGAGATATACCATGGGATCTGATAAAATTCATCATCATCATCATCA
CAGCAGCGGTACCAAAATCGAAGAAGGTAAACTGGTAATCTGGATTAACGGCGATAAAGGCTATAACGGT
CTCGCTGAAGTCGGTAAGAAATTCGAGAAAGATACCGGAATTAAAGTCACCGTTGAGCATCCGGATAAAC
TGGAAGAGAAATTCCCACAGGTTGCGGCAACTGGCGATGGCCCTGACATTATCTTCTGGGCACACGACCG
CTTTGGTGGCTACGCTCAATCTGGCCTGTTGGCTGAAATCACCCCGGACAAAGCGTTCCAGGACAAGCTG
TATCCGTTTACCTGGGATGCCGTACGTTACAACGGCAAGCTGATTGCTTACCCGATCGCTGTTGAAGCGT
TATCGCTGATTTATAACAAAGATCTGCTGCCGAACCCGCCAAAAACCTGGGAAGAGATCCCGGCGCTGGA
TAAAGAACTGAAAGCGAAAGGTAAGAGCGCGCTGATGTTCAACCTGCAAGAACCGTACTTCACCTGGCCG
CTGATTGCTGCTGACGGGGGTTATGCGTTCAAGTATGAAAACGGCAAGTACGACATTAAAGACGTGGGCG
TGGATAACGCTGGCGCGAAAGCGGGTCTGACCTTCCTGGTTGACCTGATTAAAAACAAACACATGAATGC
AGACACCGATTACTCCATCGCAGAAGCTGCCTTTAATAAAGGCGAAACAGCGATGACCATCAACGGCCCG
TGGGCATGGTCCAACATCGACACCAGCAAAGTGAATTATGGTGTAACGGTACTGCCGACCTTCAAGGGTC
AACCATCCAAACCGTTCGTTGGCGTGCTGAGCGCAGGTATTAACGCCGCCAGTCCGAACAAAGAGCTGGC
AAAAGAGTTCCTCGAAAACTATCTGCTGACTGATGAAGGTCTGGAAGCGGTTAATAAAGACAAACCGCTG
GGTGCCGTAGCGCTGAAGTCTTACGAGGAAGAGTTGGCGAAAGATCCACGTATTGCCGCCACCATGGAAA
ACGCCCAGAAAGGTGAAATCATGCCGAACATCCCGCAGATGTCCGCTTTCTGGTATGCCGTGCGTACTGC
GGTGATCAACGCCGCCAGCGGTCGTCAGACTGTCGATGAAGCCCTGAAAGACGCGCAGACTAATTCGGGA
TCTGATATCACAAGTTTGTACAAAAAAGCTGAAGGCGGTACCGAGAACCTGTACTTCCAGGGTCATATGT
CCGACACCGAGCAGCAGTGTCTAGAAACGAACGCCGAGAACGGCCACGAAGCTTGCGATGCGGAGGCAGC
CGAGGATAAGGCGCCCACAGGCCAAAACGGCGCGGAAGGCGAACAGATAAACGCGAGCAAAGGCGAAGAG
GACGCAGGCTGCGTAGCTGATATTTCTTCCCCTTTAACTGAAGGAGTGAAAATGTTTGTTGGTGGCTTGA
GCTGGGATACAAGCAAAAAGGACTTGAAAGACTACTTTGCAAAGTTTGGTGAGGTGTCTGACTGCACAAT
TAAGATGGACCCAAATACAGGAAGATCTCGTGGTTTTGGATTTATTCTGTTTAAAGATGCGGAGAGTGTG
GACAAGGTATTGGAGCATAAAGAACACAGACTAGATGGCAGATTAATTGACCCCAAGAAGGCCATGGCAA
TGAAAAAGGATCCAATAAAGAAAATATTTGTTGGTGGGCTCAATCCAGAAGCAGGAGAAGACCAAATAAG
AGAATACTTTGAAACTTTTGGAGAGATTGAAGCGATTGAGCTTCCAATGGATCCAAAAACAAACAAGAGG
AGGGGCTTTGTTTTCATTACATTTAAGGAAGAGGATCCCGTGAAAAAGATCTTGGAGAAAAAATTCCACA
ATGTCAGTGGAAGCAAGTGTGAGATAAAGATTGCACAACCAAAAGAAGTGTATCAGCAACAGTATGGCGG
CAGAGGTGGTAGCTTTGGTGGAAGAGGCGGCAGAGGGGGGAAAGGTCAAGGCCAAAATTGGAATCAAGGC
TACAATTACTGGAATCAGGGCTATGGCAACCAAGGTTATGGAGGCTATGGACAGCAAGGATACGGAGGCT
ATGGAAATTATGATTATTCTGGTTATGGCTATTATGGATATGGACCAGGCTATGACTACAGTAAGAACTA
ACTCGAGCACCACCACCACCACCACTGAGATCCGGCTGCTAACAAAGCCCGAAAGGAAGCTGAGTTGGCT
GCTGCCACCGCTGAGCAATAACTAGCATAACCCCTTGGGGCCTCTAAACGGGTCTTGAGGGGTTTTTTGC
TGAAAGGAGGAACTATATCCGGAT
Features (pLannotate 1.2.2; 23 found; start..end, strand, type, name):
     12..440     +  rep_origin     f1 ori (sequence partly withheld): f1 bacteriophage origin of replication; arrow indicates direction of (+) strand synthesis
    493..550     +  promoter       AmpR promoter (fragment): bla
    559..1374    -  CDS            KanR: aminoglycoside phosphotransferase; aph(3')-Ia; confers resistance to kanamycin in bacteria or G418 (Geneticin®) in eukaryotes
   1496..2084    +  rep_origin     ori: high-copy-number ColE1/pMB1/pBR322/pUC origin of replication
   2270..2409    -  misc_feature   bom: basis of mobility region from pBR322
   2511..2702    -  CDS            rop: Rop protein, which maintains plasmids at low copy number; rop
   2719..3099    +  CDS            YPB1_ECOLX: Protein predicted: Swiss-Prot protein existence level 4. From Escherichia coli.
   3171..3462    -  CDS            TcR (fragment): tetracycline efflux protein; tet; confers resistance to tetracycline
   3477..3498    -  protein_bind   CAP binding site: CAP binding activates transcription in the presence of cAMP. E. coli catabolite activator protein
   3511..4593    -  CDS            lacI: lac repressor; lacI; The lac repressor binds to the lac operator to inhibit transcription in E. coli. This inhibition can be relieved by adding lactose or isopropyl-β-D-thiogalactopyranoside (IPTG).
   4594..4671    -  promoter       lacI promoter: lacI
   4679..4958    -  CDS            TcR (fragment): tetracycline efflux protein; tet; confers resistance to tetracycline
   4980..4998    +  promoter       T7 promoter: promoter for bacteriophage T7 RNA polymerase
   4999..5023    +  protein_bind   lac operator: The lac repressor binds to the lac operator to inhibit transcription in E. coli. This inhibition can be relieved by adding lactose or isopropyl-β-D-thiogalactopyranoside (IPTG). lac repressor encoded by lacI
   5038..5060    +  RBS            RBS: efficient ribosome binding site from bacteriophage T7 gene 10 (Olins and Rangwala, 1989)
   5067..5084    +  CDS            HP-thioredoxin (fragment): His-Patch thioredoxin The histidines at positions 8, 32, and 64 coordinate a divalent cation, allowing HP-thioredoxin to be purified on metal-chelating resins.
   5085..5101    +  CDS            capTEV™ (fragment): composite tag for in vivo biotinylation, TEV protease cleavage, and 6xHis tagging
   5115..6212    +  CDS            MBP: maltose binding protein from E. coli; malE (mutated); This version of the gene does not encode a signal sequence, so MBP will remain in the cytosol.
   6232..6250    +  protein_bind   attB1 (fragment): mutant version of attB; core recombination site for the Gateway® BP reaction BP Clonase™
   6288..7196    +  CDS            HNRNPAB (fragment): ROAA_HUMAN - Also known as ABBP1, HNRPAB. Experimental evidence at protein level: Swiss-Prot protein existence level 1. Binds single-stranded RNA. Has a high affinity for G-rich and U-rich regions of hnRNA. Also binds to APOB mRNA transcripts around the RNA editing site. From Homo sapiens (Human).
   7209..7226    +  CDS            9xHis (fragment): 9xHis affinity tag
   7236..7285    +  CDS            SET1 (fragment): solubility-enhancement tag derived from T7 phage gene 10B
   7293..7340    +  terminator     T7 terminator: transcription terminator for bacteriophage T7 RNA polymerase
