[The description below was written by a language model from this plasmid's Addgene catalogue record and pLannotate feature annotations shown in this document.]
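Description:
hnRNPAB X2-FL is a bacterial expression plasmid built on the pTHMT backbone for producing full-length Xenopus laevis hnRNPAB isoform X2 as a fusion to an N-terminal His-tagged maltose binding protein (MBP). The roughly 7.4 kb plasmid carries a kanamycin resistance gene (aph(3')-Ia) for selection and a ColE1/pMB1-type origin of replication, together with the pBR322-derived bom site and rop gene. The catalogue lists it as high copy, although rop normally moderates copy number. An f1 phage origin is also present, as are remnant tetracycline-resistance fragments that appear to be nonfunctional leftovers of the backbone's ancestry.

Expression follows the standard pET-style arrangement. A T7 promoter is followed by a lac operator and the T7 gene 10 ribosome binding site, with a plasmid-borne lacI gene supplying repressor, so transcription requires T7 RNA polymerase and is induced with IPTG. A T7 terminator closes the unit. The open reading frame begins with a short histidine tag segment, continues through a signal-sequence-free MBP that stays in the cytosol and aids solubility, and then passes through a linker containing a partial attB1-like sequence before the 912 bp hnRNPAB coding region. The annotation software labelled this insert by homology to human HNRNPAB, but the record identifies it as the frog gene. Small His-tag and T7 gene 10-like fragments are annotated downstream of the insert. The record does not say whether they are translated.

The construct is suited to recombinant production and affinity purification of this RNA-binding protein, and the associated work concerns how disordered regions and RNA-binding domains drive protein enrichment in biomolecular condensates in Xenopus oocytes.
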