Addgene plasmid #216515: hnRNPAB X2-FL
Purpose: Expresses MBP-tagged full length hnRNPAB X2
Depositing lab: Nicolas Fawzi. Depositing organization: Brown University. Publication: Intrinsically disordered regions and RNA binding domains contribute to protein enrichment in biomolecular condensates in Xenopus oocytes. O'Connell LC, Johnson V, Otis JP, Hutton AK, Murthy AC, Liang MC, Wang SH, Fawzi NL, Mowry KL. Sci Rep. 2024 Nov 13;14(1):27890. doi: 10.1038/s41598-024-79409-9. PubMed 39537752.
Backbone
  Vector backbone: pTHMT
  Backbone size w/o insert (bp): 6457
  Total vector size (bp): 7369
  Vector type: Bacterial Expression
Growth in bacteria
  Bacterial resistance: Kanamycin, 50 μg/mL
  Growth temperature: 37°C
  Growth strain: DH5alpha
  Copy number: High Copy
Gene/Insert
  Gene/Insert name: hnRNPAB X2 FL
  Species: X. laevis (frog)
  Insert size (bp): 912
  GenBank ID: XM_018242131.2
  Tag / fusion protein: 6xHis tags-MBP (N terminal on backbone)
Terms and licenses: Academic/Nonprofit Terms; Industry Terms: Not Available to Industry
Depositor comments: Please visit https://www.biorxiv.org/content/10.1101/2023.11.10.566489v1 for bioRxiv preprint.
How to cite: hnRNPAB X2-FL was a gift from Nicolas Fawzi (Addgene plasmid # 216515 ; http://n2t.net/addgene:216515 ; RRID:Addgene_216515)
